Addgene plasmid #160359: pAG374-H2B-greenFAST
Purpose: Expresses H2B-greenFAST in mammalian cells
Depositing lab: Arnaud Gautier. Depositing organization: Sorbonne Université. Publication: Orthogonal fluorescent chemogenetic reporters for multicolor imaging. Tebo AG, Moeyaert B, Thauvin M, Carlon-Andres I, Boken D, Volovitch M, Padilla-Parra S, Dedecker P, Vriz S, Gautier A. Nat Chem Biol. 2020 Aug 10. pii: 10.1038/s41589-020-0611-0. doi: 10.1038/s41589-020-0611-0. PubMed 32778846.
Backbone
  Vector backbone: pIRES
  Vector type: Mammalian Expression
  Selectable markers: Neomycin (select with G418)
Growth in bacteria
  Bacterial resistance: Kanamycin, 50 μg/mL
  Growth temperature: 37°C
  Growth strain: DH5alpha
  Copy number: High Copy
Gene/Insert
  Gene/Insert name: H2B-greenFAST
  Species: Synthetic
Terms and licenses: Academic/Nonprofit Terms; Industry Terms: Not Available to Industry
How to cite: pAG374-H2B-greenFAST was a gift from Arnaud Gautier (Addgene plasmid # 160359 ; http://n2t.net/addgene:160359 ; RRID:Addgene_160359)
