[The description below was written by a language model from this plasmid's Addgene catalogue record and pLannotate feature annotations shown in this document.]
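Description:
pAG374-H2B-greenFAST is a 4,785-nt mammalian expression plasmid that produces histone H2B fused to greenFAST, a chemogenetic fluorescent reporter. The catalogue lists the backbone as pIRES, although the automated annotation of the full sequence detects no IRES element. In bacteria the plasmid replicates from a high-copy ColE1/pUC-type origin and is selected with kanamycin. The same Tn5 aminoglycoside phosphotransferase gene (NeoR/KanR) is preceded by both a bacterial bla promoter and the SV40 enhancer/early promoter and followed by the HSV TK polyadenylation signal, so it also confers G418 resistance for selecting mammalian cells. An f1 origin is present as well. The short ble, bGH poly(A) and SV40 large T antigen fragments called by the annotation appear to be backbone remnants or partial matches rather than functional parts.

The expression cassette is driven by the human CMV immediate-early enhancer and promoter and terminated by the SV40 poly(A) signal. It encodes an H2B coding sequence, for which the annotation's best match is a chicken H2B entry while the catalogue lists the insert as synthetic. This is followed by a FAST-family domain and a partial Myc epitope tag match at the C-terminal end. The annotation software labels the FAST domain as Y-FAST, the parental tag engineered from photoactive yellow protein, and greenFAST is the variant named in the record. FAST tags are not fluorescent on their own and light up only when they reversibly bind a cell-permeant fluorogen added to the medium. Fusion to H2B directs the tag into nucleosomes, giving a chromatin and nuclear label. Going by the associated publication title, it belongs to a set of orthogonal chemogenetic reporters intended for multicolour imaging.
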