Features (pLannotate 1.2.2; 17 found; start..end, strand, type, name):
      1..304     +  enhancer       CMV enhancer: human cytomegalovirus immediate early enhancer
    305..508     +  promoter       CMV promoter: human cytomegalovirus (CMV) immediate early promoter
    531..554     +  misc_feature   MCS (fragment): multiple cloning site
    567..944     +  CDS            H2B-VIII: H2B8_CHICK - Experimental evidence at protein level: Swiss-Prot protein existence level 1. Core component of nucleosome. Nucleosomes wrap and compact DNA into chromatin, limiting DNA accessibility to the cellular machineries which require DNA as a template. Histones thereby play a central role in transcription regulation, DNA repair, DNA replication and chromosomal stability. DNA accessibility is regulated via a complex set of post-translational modifications of histones, also called histone code, and nucleosome remodeling. From Gallus gallus (Chicken).
    975..1349    +  CDS            Y-FAST: small protein tag, derived from photoactive yellow protein, that allows in vivo fluorescent labeling by addition of a cell-permeant fluorogen (Plamont et al., 2016)
   1359..1385    +  CDS            Myc (fragment): Myc (human c-Myc proto-oncogene) epitope tag
   1407..1490    +  CDS            large T antigen (fragment): large T antigen from SV40 (simian virus 40)
   1513..1634    +  polyA_signal   SV40 poly(A) signal: SV40 polyadenylation signal
   1668..2096    -  rep_origin     f1 ori (sequence partly withheld): f1 bacteriophage origin of replication; arrow indicates direction of (+) strand synthesis
   2123..2227    +  promoter       AmpR promoter: bla
   2229..2586    +  promoter       SV40 promoter: SV40 enhancer and early promoter
   2621..3415    +  CDS            NeoR/KanR: aminoglycoside phosphotransferase from Tn5; aph(3')-II (or nptII); confers resistance to neomycin, kanamycin, and G418 (Geneticin®)
   3436..3588    +  CDS            ble (fragment): BLE_KLEPN - Experimental evidence at protein level: Swiss-Prot protein existence level 1. Binding protein with a strong affinity to the bleomycin family of antibiotics. Binds to CL990; an antimitotic-antibiotic compound. From Klebsiella pneumoniae.
   3647..3694    +  polyA_signal   HSV TK poly(A) signal: herpes simplex virus thymidine kinase polyadenylation signal (Cole and Stacy, 1985)
   3785..3801    -  polyA_signal   bGH poly(A) signal (fragment): bovine growth hormone polyadenylation signal
   4023..4611    +  rep_origin     ori: high-copy-number ColE1/pMB1/pBR322/pUC origin of replication
   4726..4785    +  enhancer       CMV enhancer (fragment): human cytomegalovirus immediate early enhancer
>Addgene plasmid #160359 | pAG374-H2B-greenFAST | addgene full sequence | sequence record 315354 | Addgene NGS Result
CGTTACATAACTTACGGTAAATGGCCCGCCTGGCTGACCGCCCAACGACCCCCGCCCATTGACGTCAATA
ATGACGTATGTTCCCATAGTAACGCCAATAGGGACTTTCCATTGACGTCAATGGGTGGAGTATTTACGGT
AAACTGCCCACTTGGCAGTACATCAAGTGTATCATATGCCAAGTACGCCCCCTATTGACGTCAATGACGG
TAAATGGCCCGCCTGGCATTATGCCCAGTACATGACCTTATGGGACTTTCCTACTTGGCAGTACATCTAC
GTATTAGTCATCGCTATTACCATGGTGATGCGGTTTTGGCAGTACATCAATGGGCGTGGATAGCGGTTTG
ACTCACGGGGATTTCCAAGTCTCCACCCCATTGACGTCAATGGGAGTTTGTTTTGGCACCAAAATCAACG
GGACTTTCCAAAATGTCGTAACAACTCCGCCCCATTGACGCAAATGGGCGGTAGGCGTGTACGGTGGGAG
GTCTATATAAGCAGAGCTGGTTTAGTGAACCGTCAGATCCGCTAGCGCTACCGGACTCAGATCTGAATTC
GCCACCATGCCCGAACCTGCGAAGTCAGCGCCCGCTCCCAAAAAAGGCTCTAAAAAAGCTGTCGCCAAGA
CCCAGAAGAAGGGGGATAAGAAAAGGCGTAAGACCAGGAAAGAGAGTTACGCCATTTACGTGTACAAAGT
ACTAAAACAAGTCCACCCGGACACTGGCATCTCCTCAAAGGCGATGGGCATTATGAACTCATTTGTAAAC
GACATCTTCGAGCGCATCGCCGGAGAAGCGTCGCGCCTGGCGCATTACAACAAGCGCTCCACTATCACAT
CCCGGGAGATCCAGACGGCCGTGCGCCTGCTCCTGCCCGGAGAACTGGCCAAACACGCTGTGTCTGAGGG
CACAAAGGCCGTGACCAAGTACACCAGCTCCAAGGGCGGAGGCTCCGGAGGCGGATCTGCCACCATGGAG
CATGTTGCCTTTGGCAGTGAGGACATCGAGAACACTCTGGCCAAAATGGACGACGAACAACTGGATGGGT
TGGCCTTTGGCGCAATTCAGCTCGATGGTGACGGGAATATCCTGCAGTACAATGCTGCTGAAGGAGACAT
CACAGGCAGAGATCCCAAACAGGTGATTGGGAAGAACTTCTTCAAGGATGTTGCAACTGGAACGGATTCT
CCCGAGTTTTACCGCAAATTCAAGGAAGGCGTAGCGTCAGGGAATCTGAACACCATGTTCGAATGGATGA
TACCGACAAGCAGGGGACCAACCAAGGTCAAGGTGCACATGAAGAAAGCCCTTTCCGGTGACAGCTATTG
GGTCTTTGTGAAACGGGTGGGATCCGAACAAAAGCTTATTTCTGAAGAGGACTTGTAATAGGCGGCCGCG
ACTCTAGATCATAATCAGCCATACCACATTTGTAGAGGTTTTACTTGCTTTAAAAAACCTCCCACACCTC
CCCCTGAACCTGAAACATAAAATGAATGCAATTGTTGTTGTTAACTTGTTTATTGCAGCTTATAATGGTT
ACAAATAAAGCAATAGCATCACAAATTTCACAAATAAAGCATTTTTTTCACTGCATTCTAGTTGTGGTTT
GTCCAAACTCATCAATGTATCTTAAGGCGTAAATTGTAAGCGTTAATATTTTGTTAAAATTCGCGTTAAA
TTTTTGTTAAATCAGCTCATTTTTTAACCAATAGGCCGAAATCGGCAAAATCCCTTATAAATCAAAAGAA
TAGACCGAGATAGGGT
[37 nt withheld, positions 1767-1803]
AAAGAACGTGGACTCCAACGTCAAAGG
[49 nt withheld, positions 1831-1879]
T
[91 nt withheld, positions 1881-1971]
G
[124 nt withheld, positions 1973-2096]
CAGGTGGCACTTTTCGGGGAAATGTGCGCGGAACCCCTATTTGTTTATTTTTCTAAATACATTCAAATAT
GTATCCGCTCATGAGACAATAACCCTGATAAATGCTTCAATAATATTGAAAAAGGAAGAGTCCTGAGGCG
GAAAGAACCAGCTGTGGAATGTGTGTCAGTTAGGGTGTGGAAAGTCCCCAGGCTCCCCAGCAGGCAGAAG
TATGCAAAGCATGCATCTCAATTAGTCAGCAACCAGGTGTGGAAAGTCCCCAGGCTCCCCAGCAGGCAGA
AGTATGCAAAGCATGCATCTCAATTAGTCAGCAACCATAGTCCCGCCCCTAACTCCGCCCATCCCGCCCC
TAACTCCGCCCAGTTCCGCCCATTCTCCGCCCCATGGCTGACTAATTTTTTTTATTTATGCAGAGGCCGA
GGCCGCCTCGGCCTCTGAGCTATTCCAGAAGTAGTGAGGAGGCTTTTTTGGAGGCCTAGGCTTTTGCAAA
GATCGATCAAGAGACAGGATGAGGATCGTTTCGCATGATTGAACAAGATGGATTGCACGCAGGTTCTCCG
GCCGCTTGGGTGGAGAGGCTATTCGGCTATGACTGGGCACAACAGACAATCGGCTGCTCTGATGCCGCCG
TGTTCCGGCTGTCAGCGCAGGGGCGCCCGGTTCTTTTTGTCAAGACCGACCTGTCCGGTGCCCTGAATGA
ACTGCAAGACGAGGCAGCGCGGCTATCGTGGCTGGCCACGACGGGCGTTCCTTGCGCAGCTGTGCTCGAC
GTTGTCACTGAAGCGGGAAGGGACTGGCTGCTATTGGGCGAAGTGCCGGGGCAGGATCTCCTGTCATCTC
ACCTTGCTCCTGCCGAGAAAGTATCCATCATGGCTGATGCAATGCGGCGGCTGCATACGCTTGATCCGGC
TACCTGCCCATTCGACCACCAAGCGAAACATCGCATCGAGCGAGCACGTACTCGGATGGAAGCCGGTCTT
GTCGATCAGGATGATCTGGACGAAGAGCATCAGGGGCTCGCGCCAGCCGAACTGTTCGCCAGGCTCAAGG
CGAGCATGCCCGACGGCGAGGATCTCGTCGTGACCCATGGCGATGCCTGCTTGCCGAATATCATGGTGGA
AAATGGCCGCTTTTCTGGATTCATCGACTGTGGCCGGCTGGGTGTGGCGGACCGCTATCAGGACATAGCG
TTGGCTACCCGTGATATTGCTGAAGAGCTTGGCGGCGAATGGGCTGACCGCTTCCTCGTGCTTTACGGTA
TCGCCGCTCCCGATTCGCAGCGCATCGCCTTCTATCGCCTTCTTGACGAGTTCTTCTGAGCGGGACTCTG
GGGTTCGAAATGACCGACCAAGCGACGCCCAACCTGCCATCACGAGATTTCGATTCCACCGCCGCCTTCT
ATGAAAGGTTGGGCTTCGGAATCGTTTTCCGGGACGCCGGCTGGATGATCCTCCAGCGCGGGGATCTCAT
GCTGGAGTTCTTCGCCCACCCTAGGGGGAGGCTAACTGAAACACGGAAGGAGACAATACCGGAAGGAACC
CGCGCTATGACGGCAATAAAAAGACAGAATAAAACGCACGGTGTTGGGTCGTTTGTTCATAAACGCGGGG
TTCGGTCCCAGGGCTGGCACTCTGTCGATACCCCACCGAGACCCCATTGGGGCCAATACGCCCGCGTTTC
TTCCTTTTCCCCACCCCACCCCCCAAGTTCGGGTGAAGGCCCAGGGCTCGCAGCCAACGTCGGGGCGGCA
GGCCCTGCCATAGCCTCAGGTTACTCATATATACTTTAGATTGATTTAAAACTTCATTTTTAATTTAAAA
GGATCTAGGTGAAGATCCTTTTTGATAATCTCATGACCAAAATCCCTTAACGTGAGTTTTCGTTCCACTG
AGCGTCAGACCCCGTAGAAAAGATCAAAGGATCTTCTTGAGATCCTTTTTTTCTGCGCGTAATCTGCTGC
TTGCAAACAAAAAAACCACCGCTACCAGCGGTGGTTTGTTTGCCGGATCAAGAGCTACCAACTCTTTTTC
CGAAGGTAACTGGCTTCAGCAGAGCGCAGATACCAAATACTGTTCTTCTAGTGTAGCCGTAGTTAGGCCA
CCACTTCAAGAACTCTGTAGCACCGCCTACATACCTCGCTCTGCTAATCCTGTTACCAGTGGCTGCTGCC
AGTGGCGATAAGTCGTGTCTTACCGGGTTGGACTCAAGACGATAGTTACCGGATAAGGCGCAGCGGTCGG
GCTGAACGGGGGGTTCGTGCACACAGCCCAGCTTGGAGCGAACGACCTACACCGAACTGAGATACCTACA
GCGTGAGCTATGAGAAAGCGCCACGCTTCCCGAAGGGAGAAAGGCGGACAGGTATCCGGTAAGCGGCAGG
GTCGGAACAGGAGAGCGCACGAGGGAGCTTCCAGGGGGAAACGCCTGGTATCTTTATAGTCCTGTCGGGT
TTCGCCACCTCTGACTTGAGCGTCGATTTTTGTGATGCTCGTCAGGGGGGCGGAGCCTATGGAAAAACGC
CAGCAACGCGGCCTTTTTACGGTTCCTGGCCTTTTGCTGGCCTTTTGCTCACATGTTCTTTCCTGCGTTA
TCCCCTGATTCTGTGGATAACCGTATTACCGCCATGCATTAGTTATTAATAGTAATCAATTACGGGGTCA
TTAGTTCATAGCCCATATATGGAGTTCCG
